>Addgene plasmid #222543 | pPB-cT3G-cERP2-ZCWPW1 | addgene full sequence | sequence record 442409 | Addgene NGS Result
TCACCTCGAGTTTACTCCCTATCAGTGATAGAGAACGTATGAAGAGTTTACTCCCTATCAGTGATAGAGA
ACGTATGCAGACTTTACTCCCTATCAGTGATAGAGAACGTATAAGGAGTTTACTCCCTATCAGTGATAGA
GAACGTATGACCAGTTTACTCCCTATCAGTGATAGAGAACGTATCTACAGTTTACTCCCTATCAGTGATA
GAGAACGTATATCCAGTTTACTCCCTATCAGTGATAGAGAACGTATAAGCTTGCCTATATAAGCAGAGCT
CGTTTAGTGAACCGTCAGATCGCCTGGAGACGCCATCCACGCTGTTTTGACCTCCATAGAAGACACCGGG
ACCGATCCAGCCTACCACAAGTTTGTACAAAAAAGTTGGCATGGGATCTGGCCTTGATTTTGCAGAGACT
TCTTGTGCCCAGCCCGTAGTATCTACCCAATCAGACAAGGAGCCAGGAATTACTGCTTCTGCTGCTGATA
CTGATAATGCTAATGGAGAGGAGGTACCACATACTCAAGAGATTTCAGTGTCTTGGGAAGGTGAAGCTGC
CCCTGAGATAAGGACATCTAAGTTAGGCCAGCCAGATCCTGCACCCTCTAAGAAGAAATCCAATAGACTC
ACCTTAAGCAAAAGAAAGAAGGAAGCTCAAGATGAGAAGGTGGAGAAAACTCAAGGTGGACATGAGCACA
GACAGGAAGACCGACTAAAGAAAACAGTTCAGGATCATTCTCAGATCAGGGACCAGCAAAAAGGAGAGAT
AAGTGGTTTTGGTCAATGTCTGGTCTGGGTCCAGTGTTCCTTCCCAAACTGTGGGAAATGGAGGCGGCTG
TGTGGGAACATTGACCCCTCAGTTCTCCCAGATAATTGGTCCTGTGATCAGAACACAGATGTGCAGTATA
ATCGCTGTGATATTCCTGAGGAGACCTGGACAGGGCTTGAGAGTGATGTGGCCTATGCCTCCTACATCCC
AGGATCCATCATCTGGGCCAAGCAATACGGTTACCCCTGGTGGCCAGGCATGATAGAATCTGATCCTGAC
TTAGGGGAATATTTTCTTTTTACTTCCCATCTTGATTCCCTGCCGTCTAAGTACCATGTGACGTTTTTTG
GAGAAACAGTTTCTCGTGCATGGATCCCAGTCAACATGCTAAAGAACTTCCAGGAGCTGTCCCTGGAGCT
ATCAGTCATGAAAAAGCGCAGAAATGACTGCAGCCAGAAACTGGGGGTGGCCCTGATGATGGCTCAAGAG
GCAGAACAGATCAGCATTCAGGAACGGGTTAACTTGTTTGGTTTCTGGAGCCGATTCAACGGATCTAACA
GTAATGGGGAAAGAAAAGACTTACAGCTCTCTGGTTTGAACAGCCCAGGATCCTGCTTAGAGAAAAAGGA
GAAAGAGGAAGAGTTGGAAAAGGAGGAAGGAGAGAAAACAGACCCAATTTTGCCCATTCGTAAGCGAGTC
AAAATACAGACCCAAAAAACCAAGCCAAGAGGCCCTAAGAAAAAATTTAAAGCTCCCCAGAGCAAGGCCT
TGGCAGCCAGCTTTTCAGAGGGAAAAGAAGTTAGAACAGTGCCAAAGAACCTGGGCCTATCAGCGTGTAA
GGGGGCCTGCCCCTCATCTGCGAAAGAAGAGCCCAGACACCGGGAACCCCTGACCCAGGAGGCTGGAAGT
GTCCCCCTTGAGGACGAAGCCTCCAGTGACCTGGACCTGGAGCAACTCATGGAAGATGTTGGGAGAGAGC
TGGGGCAGAGCGGGGAGCTGCAGCACAGCAACAGTGATGGCGAGGACTTCCCCGTGGCGCTGTTTGGGAA
GTACCCAACTTTCTTGTACAAAGTGGTATACCCATACGATGTTCCAGATTACGCTTAGTAATGAGAAATA
CTCAGAAGATGTCACTCACCATAGTCCGCAGTGAAAGATAAATGATCAGCAGGTTTATCTGATGCAGGTT
TTAGAGCTAGAAATAGCAAGTAGGCCACTGAGCAAGAACTATGAATGAGATCTTTAGACATATTGCGGCC
GCTTTCTCCGCGATCCAGACATGATAAGATACATTGATGAGTTTGGACAAACCAAAACTAGAATGCAGTG
AAAAAAATGCCTTATTTGTGAAATTTGTGATGCTATTGCCTTATTTGTAACCATTATAAGCTGCAATAAA
CAAGTTATCTATAACAAGAAAATATATATATAATAAGTTATCACGTAAGTAGAACATGAAATAACAATAT
AATTATCGTATGAGTTAAATCTTAAAAGTCACGTAAAAGATAATCATGCGTCATTTTGACTCACGCGGTC
GTTATAGTTCAAAATCAGTGACACTTACCGCATTGACAAGCACGCCTCACGGGAGCTCCAAGCGGCGACT
GAGATGTCCTAAATGCACAGCGACGGATTCGCGCTATTTAGAAAGAGAGAGCAATATTTCAAGAATGCAT
GCGTCAATTTTACGCAGACTATCTTTCTAGGGTTAAGAATTCACTGGCCGTCGTTTTACAACGTCGTGAC
TGGGAAAACCCTGGCGTTACCCAACTTAATCGCCTTGCAGCACATCCCCCTTTCGCCAGCTGGCGTAATA
GCGAAGAGGCCCGCACCGATCGCCCTTCCCAACAGTTGCGCAGCCTGAATGGCGAATGGCGCCTGATGCG
GTATTTTCTCCTTACGCATCTGTGCGGTATTTCACACCGCATATGGTGCACTCTCAGTACAATCTGCTCT
GATGCCGCATAGTTAAGCCAGCCCCGACACCCGCCAACACCCGCTGACGCGCCCTGACGGGCTTGTCTGC
TCCCGGCATCCGCTTACAGACAAGCTGTGACCATGTCTCCGGGAGCTGCATGTGTCAGAGGTTTTCACCG
TCATCACCGAAACACGCGAGTTCGAAAGGGCCTCGTGATACGCCTATTTTTATAGGTTAATGTCATGATA
ATAATGGTTTCTTAGACGTCAGGTGGCACTTTTCGGGGAAATGTGCGCGGAACCCCTATTTGTTTATTTT
TCTAAATACATTCAAATATGTATCCGCTCATGAGACAATAACCCTGATAAATGCTTCAATAATATTGAAA
AAGGAAGAGTATGAGTATTCAACATTTCCGTGTCGCCCTTATTCCCTTTTTTGCGGCATTTTGCCTTCCT
GTTTTTGCTCACCCAGAAACGCTGGTGAAAGTAAAAGATGCTGAAGATCAGTTGGGTGCACGAGTGGGTT
ACATCGAACTGGATCTCAACAGCGGTAAGATCCTTGAGAGTTTTCGCCCCGAAGAACGTTTTCCAATGAT
GAGCACTTTTAAAGTTCTGCTATGTGGCGCGGTATTATCCCGTATTGACGCCGGGCAAGAGCAACTCGGT
CGCCGCATACACTATTCTCAGAATGACTTGGTTGAGTACTCACCAGTCACAGAAAAGCATCTTACGGATG
GCATGACAGTAAGAGAATTATGCAGTGCTGCCATAACCATGAGTGATAACACTGCGGCCAACTTACTTCT
GACAACGATCGGAGGACCGAAGGAGCTAACCGCTTTTTTGCACAACATGGGGGATCATGTAACTCGCCTT
GATCGTTGGGAACCGGAGCTGAATGAAGCCATACCAAACGACGAGCGTGACACCACGATGCCTGTAGCAA
TGGCAACAACGTTGCGCAAACTATTAACTGGCGAACTACTTACTCTAGCTTCCCGGCAACAATTAATAGA
CTGGATGGAGGCGGATAAAGTTGCAGGACCACTTCTGCGCTCGGCCCTTCCGGCTGGCTGGTTTATTGCT
GATAAATCTGGAGCCGGTGAGCGTGGTTCACGCGGTATCATTGCAGCACTGGGGCCAGATGGTAAGCCCT
CCCGTATCGTAGTTATCTACACGACGGGGAGTCAGGCAACTATGGATGAACGAAATAGACAGATCGCTGA
GATAGGTGCCTCACTGATTAAGCATTGGTAACTGTCAGACCAAGTTTACTCATATATACTTTAGATTGAT
TTAAAACTTCATTTTTAATTTAAAAGGATCTAGGTGAAGATCCTTTTTGATAATCTCATGACCAAAATCC
CTTAACGTGAGTTTTCGTTCCACTGAGCGTCAGACCCCGTAGAAAAGATCAAAGGATCTTCTTGAGATCC
TTTTTTTCTGCGCGTAATCTGCTGCTTGCAAACAAAAAAACCACCGCTACCAGCGGTGGTTTGTTTGCCG
GATCAAGAGCTACCAACTCTTTTTCCGAAGGTAACTGGCTTCAGCAGAGCGCAGATACCAAATACTGTTC
TTCTAGTGTAGCCGTAGTTAGGCCACCACTTCAAGAACTCTGTAGCACCGCCTACATACCTCGCTCTGCT
AATCCTGTTACCAGTGGCTGCTGCCAGTGGCGATAAGTCGTGTCTTACCGGGTTGGACTCAAGACGATAG
TTACCGGATAAGGCGCAGCGGTCGGGCTGAACGGGGGGTTCGTGCACACAGCCCAGCTTGGAGCGAACGA
CCTACACCGAACTGAGATACCTACAGCGTGAGCTATGAGAAAGCGCCACGCTTCCCGAAGGGAGAAAGGC
GGACAGGTATCCGGTAAGCGGCAGGGTCGGAACAGGAGAGCGCACGAGGGAGCTTCCAGGGGGAAACGCC
TGGTATCTTTATAGTCCTGTCGGGTTTCGCCACCTCTGACTTGAGCGTCGATTTTTGTGATGCTCGTCAG
GGGGGCGGAGCCTATGGAAAAACGCCAGCAACGCGGCCTTTTTACGGTTCCTGGCCTTTTGCTGGCCTTT
TGCTCACATGTTCTTTCCTGCGTTATCCCCTGATTCTGTGGATAACCGTATTACCGCCTTTGAGTGAGCT
GATACCGCTCGCCGCAGCCGAACGACCGAGCGCAGCGAGTCAGTGAGCGAGGAAGCGGATGAGCGCCCAA
TACGCAAACCGCCTCTCACCGCGCGTTGGCCGATTCATTAATGCAGCTGGCACGACAGGTTTCCCGACTG
GAAAGCGGGCAGTGAGCGCAACGCAAACCGCCTCTCCCCGCGCGTTGGCCGATTCATTAATGCAGCTGGC
ACGACAGGTTTCCCGACTGGAAAGCGGGCAGTGAGCGCAACGCAATTAATGTGAGTTAGCTCACTCATTA
GGCACCCCAGGCTTTACACTTTATGCTTCCGGCTCGTATGTTGTGTGGAATTGTGAGCGGATAACAATTT
CACACAGGAAACAGCTATGACCATGATTACGCCAAGGTCGACTTAACCCTAGAAAGATAATCATATTGTG
ACGTACGTTAAAGATAATCATGCGTAAAATTGACGCATGTGTTTTATCGGTCTGTATATCGAGGTTTATT
TATTAATTTGAATAGATATTAAGTTTTATTATATTTACACTTACATACTAATAATAAATTCAACAAACAA
TTTATTTATGTTTATTTATTTATTAAAAAAAAACAAAAACTCAAAATTTCTTCTATAAAGTAACAAAACT
TTTAGCAGTGAAAAAAATGCTTTATTTGTGAAATTTGTGATGCTATTGCTTTATTTGTAACCATTATAAG
CTGCAATAAACAAGTTAACAACAACAATTGCATTCATTTTATGTTTCAGGTTCAGGGGGAGGTGTGGGAG
GTTTTTTAAAGCAAGTAAAACCTCTACAAATGTGGTATGGCTGATTATGATCCTCTGGAGATTCATGCGC
CAGGTTTTCTGGTCATGCACCACGTTCGTGGGCCCTCAGGAACCTCCACGTCAGCGGTAACTGTGAAGCC
CAGTCGCTCGTAAAAAGGAAGATTCCGGGGAGCACTGGTTTCGAGGAACGCCGGCACGCCAGCCCGTTCC
GCGGCCTCAACACCAGGAAGAACGACAGCGCTTCCCAAACCTTTACCTTGGTGATCTGGGCTGACACCGA
CAGTGGCAAGAAACCACGCAGGCTCCTTTGGTCTATGAGGAGCCAGCAAGCCCTCCATTTGCTGTTGTGC
CGCCAACCTACTCCCTGACAGCTCGGCCATCCGCGGACCTATTTCCGCGAACACTGCGCCGGCTTCGACG
CTTTCCGGAGTAGTCCAGACCGCAACTGCGGCACCATCGTCCGCAACCCAAACTTTACCAATGTCCAGAC
CCACGCGCGTAAGAAACAGCTCTTGCAACTCAGTTACCCTCTCTATGTGTCTGTCCGGATCTACGGTATG
GCGGGTCGCTGGATAATCTGCAAATGCTGCGGCAAGTGTTCGGACAGCCCGTGGTACATCGTCACGGGTA
GCGAGCCTAACAGTGGGCTTATATTCCGTCATGGGGCCGGGGTTCTCCTCCACGTCGCCGGCCTGCTTCA
GCAGGCTGAAGTTGGTGGCGCCGCTGCCCCCGGGGAGCATGTCAAGGTCAAAATCGTCAAGAGCGTCAGC
AGGCAGCATATCAAGGTCAAAGTCGTCAAGGGCATCGGCTGGGAGCATGTCTAAGTCAAAATCGTCAAGG
GCGTCGGTCGGCCCGCCGCTTTCGCACTTTAGCTGTTTCTCCAGGCCACATATGATTAGTTCCAGGCCGA
AAAGGAAGGCAGGTTCGGCTCCCTGCCGGTCGAACAGCTCAATTGCTTGTTTCAGAAGTGGGGGCATAGA
ATCGGTGGTAGGTGTCTCTCTTTCCTCTTTTGCTACTTGATGCTCCTGTTCCTCCAATACGCAGCCCAGT
GTAAAGTGGCCCACGGCGGACAGAGCGTACAGTGCGTTCTCCAGGGAGAAGCCTTGCTGACACAGGAACG
CGAGCTGATTTTCCAGGGTTTCGTACTGTTTCTCTGTTGGGCGGGTGCCGAGATGCACTTTAGCCCCGTC
ACGATGTGAGAGGAGAGCACAGCGGTATGACTTGGCGTTGTTCCGCAGAAAGTCTTGCCATGACTCGCCT
TCCAGGGGGCAGGAGTGGGTATGATGCCTGTCCAGCATCTCGATTGGCAGGGCATCGAGCAGGGCCCGCT
TGTTCTTCACGTGCCAGTACAGGGTAGGCTGCTCAACTCCCAGCTTTTGAGCGAGTTTCCTTGTCGTCAG
GCCTTCGATACCGACTCCATTGAGTAATTCCAGAGCAGAGTTTATGACTTTGCTCTTGTCCAGTCTAGAC
ATCTTATCGTCATCGTCTTTGTAATCCATGGTGGCGGATCCCGCGTCACGACACCTGTGTTCTGGCGGCA
AACCCGTTGCGAAAAAGAACGTTCACGGCGACTACTGCACTTATATACGGTTCTCCCCCACCCTCGGGAA
AAAGGCGGAGCCAGTACACGACATCACTTTCCCAGTTTACCCCGCGCCACCTTCTCTAGGCACCGGTTCA
ATTGCCGACCCCTCCCCCCAACTTCTCGGGCACTGTGGGCCATGTGCGCTCTGCCCCATGGTAATAGCCA
TGACTAATACGTAGATGTACTGCCAAGTAGGAAAGTGCCATAAGGTCATGTACTGGGCATAATGCCAGGC
GGGCCATTTACCGTCATTGACGTCAATAGGGGGCGTACTTGGCATATGATACACTTGATGTACTGCCAAG
TGGGCAGTTTACCGTAAATACTCCACCCATTGACGTCAATGGAAAGTGCCTATTGGCGTTACTATGGGAA
CATACGTCATTATTGACGTCAATGGGCGGGGGTCGTTGGGCGGTCAGCCAGGCGGGCCATTTACCGTAAG
TTATGTAACGCGGAACTCCATATATGGGCTATGAACTAATGACCCCGTAATTGATTACTATTAATAACTA
GTCAATAATCAATGTCATAAGCTCTAATCGCATAATCGAGCTAAGAGCGATTAATATGCTTAGCTAGCTT
AGCTAAGCTAGATTTCTCTATTCTCCCACAATATATAGCAGCTATTAGCTTAGCAGTCCGAATACGATCG
TCCACGATCCATAAGCGTAACACATTTGAGTAGCGACTGACGGGCACCGGAGCCACTCGAGTGGAATTA
Features (pLannotate 1.2.2; 26 found; start..end, strand, type, name):
      8..256     +  promoter       TRE3GV promoter (fragment): 3rd-generation Tet-responsive promoter that can be activated by binding of Tet-On® 3G, optimized for retroviral and lentiviral vectors
    263..304     +  promoter       tight TRE promoter (fragment): Tet-responsive promoter PTight, consisting of seven tet operator sequences followed by the minimal CMV promoter
    370..1821    +  CDS            ZCWPW1 (fragment): ZCPW1_HUMAN - Experimental evidence at protein level: Swiss-Prot protein existence level 1. Dual histone methylation reader specific for PRDM9-catalyzed histone marks (H3K4me3 and H3K36me3) (PubMed:32744506, PubMed:20826339). Facilitates the repair of PRDM9-induced meiotic double-strand breaks (DSBs) (By similarity). Essential for male fertility and spermatogenesis (By similarity). Required for meiosis prophase I progression in male but not in female germ cells (By similarity). From Homo sapiens (Human).
   1823..1847    -  protein_bind   attB2: mutant version of attB; recombination site for the Gateway® BP reaction BP Clonase™
   1849..1877    +  CDS            3xHA (fragment): three tandem HA epitope tags
   1915..1937    +  promoter       SNR52 promoter (fragment): promoter for the S. cerevisiae small nucleolar RNA gene SNR52
   1958..1981    +  misc_RNA       gRNA scaffold (fragment): guide RNA scaffold for the Streptococcus pyogenes CRISPR/Cas9 system
   2042..2176    -  polyA_signal   SV40 poly(A) signal: SV40 polyadenylation signal
   2489..2646    +  CDS            lacZα (fragment): LacZα fragment of β-galactosidase; lacZ fragment
   2652..2751    -  misc_feature   bom (fragment): basis of mobility region from pBR322
   2855..2890    -  CDS            rop (fragment): Rop protein, which maintains plasmids at low copy number; rop
   2986..3090    +  promoter       AmpR promoter: bla
   3091..3951    +  CDS            AmpR: β-lactamase; bla; confers resistance to ampicillin, carbenicillin, and related antibiotics
   4122..4710    +  rep_origin     ori: high-copy-number ColE1/pMB1/pBR322/pUC origin of replication
   4893..4985    +  CDS            lacI (fragment): lac repressor; lacI; The lac repressor binds to the lac operator to inhibit transcription in E. coli. This inhibition can be relieved by adding lactose or isopropyl-β-D-thiogalactopyranoside (IPTG).
   4991..5074    +  CDS            lacI (fragment): lac repressor; lacI; The lac repressor binds to the lac operator to inhibit transcription in E. coli. This inhibition can be relieved by adding lactose or isopropyl-β-D-thiogalactopyranoside (IPTG).
   5087..5108    +  protein_bind   CAP binding site: CAP binding activates transcription in the presence of cAMP. E. coli catabolite activator protein
   5123..5153    +  promoter       lac promoter: promoter for the E. coli lac operon
   5161..5177    +  protein_bind   lac operator: The lac repressor binds to the lac operator to inhibit transcription in E. coli. This inhibition can be relieved by adding lactose or isopropyl-β-D-thiogalactopyranoside (IPTG). lac repressor encoded by lacI
   5465..5546    -  polyA_signal   SV40 poly(A) signal: SV40 polyadenylation signal
   5569..5652    -  CDS            large T antigen (fragment): large T antigen from SV40 (simian virus 40)
   5666..6262    -  CDS            pac: PUAC_STRAD - Protein predicted: Swiss-Prot protein existence level 4. Detoxification of puromycin. From Streptomyces alboniger.
   6335..6445    -  CDS            VP48: 3 tandem repeats of the minimal activation domain of herpes simplex virus VP16 (Cheng et al., 2013)
   6375..7072    -  CDS            rtTA3 (fragment): reverse tetracycline transactivator 3 activates expression from Tet-responsive promoters in the presence of doxycycline
   7125..7336    -  promoter       EF-1α core promoter: core promoter for human elongation factor EF-1α
   7337..7716    -  enhancer       CMV enhancer: human cytomegalovirus immediate early enhancer
