[The description below was written by a language model from this plasmid's Addgene catalogue record and pLannotate feature annotations shown in this document.]
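Description:
pPB-cT3G-cERP2-ZCWPW1 is a mammalian expression plasmid built on the pPB-cT3G-cERP2 backbone and described by its depositors as a PiggyBac transposon vector for doxycycline-inducible expression of human ZCWPW1. It is maintained in E. coli through a high-copy ColE1/pUC-type origin and an ampicillin resistance gene (AmpR) with its own promoter. The automated feature table does not annotate the PiggyBac terminal repeats, so their positions cannot be confirmed from the record. In a vector of this type, they would flank the cargo and allow genomic integration when a PiggyBac transposase is supplied.

The payload consists of two expression units. In the first, a third-generation Tet-responsive promoter (annotated as TRE3G and tight TRE fragments) drives the ZCWPW1 coding sequence. The gene was inserted by Gateway cloning, which left an attB2 site just downstream, and the unit ends in an SV40 polyadenylation signal. A very short match to an HA tag follows attB2, but the record does not establish that a functional tag is present. Other brief hits, such as SNR52 promoter, gRNA scaffold, lacZα, lacI, rop and bom fragments, appear to be backbone remnants or incidental matches. The second unit runs in the opposite orientation. A CMV enhancer fused to the EF-1α core promoter drives a reverse tetracycline transactivator (rtTA3-like, with VP16-derived activation repeats). The puromycin N-acetyltransferase gene (pac) and a second SV40 poly(A) signal follow it. The element linking the transactivator and pac is not annotated.

The plasmid is thus all-in-one: integrated cells can be selected with puromycin and constitutively make the transactivator, which switches on ZCWPW1 when doxycycline is added. ZCWPW1 is a reader of PRDM9-deposited histone marks involved in meiotic prophase, and the associated work concerns inducing meiosis from human pluripotent stem cells.
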