Addgene plasmid #222543: pPB-cT3G-cERP2-ZCWPW1
Purpose: PiggyBac transposon plasmid for doxycycline inducible expression of ZCWPW1
Depositing lab: George Church. Depositing organization: Harvard Medical School. Publication: Induction of Meiosis from Human Pluripotent Stem Cells. Pierson Smela M, Adams J, Ma C, Breimann L, Widocki U, Shioda T, Church GM. bioRxiv 2024.05.31.596483 10.1101/2024.05.31.596483.
Backbone
  Vector backbone: pPB-cT3G-cERP2
  Vector type: Mammalian Expression
  Selectable markers: Puromycin
Growth in bacteria
  Bacterial resistance: Ampicillin, 100 μg/mL
  Growth temperature: 37°C
  Growth strain: DH5alpha
  Copy number: High Copy
Gene/Insert
  Gene/Insert name: ZCWPW1
  Species: H. sapiens (human)
  Entrez Gene: ZCWPW1 (a.k.a. ZCW1)
  Cloning method: Gateway Cloning
Terms and licenses: Academic/Nonprofit Terms; Industry Terms: Not Available to Industry
Depositor comments: Please visit https://doi.org/10.1101/2024.05.31.596483 for bioRxiv preprint.
How to cite: pPB-cT3G-cERP2-ZCWPW1 was a gift from George Church (Addgene plasmid # 222543 ; http://n2t.net/addgene:222543 ; RRID:Addgene_222543)
